Addgene plasmid #225796: pGLU_116
Purpose: RS421 library variant 14271
Depositing lab: Nili Ostrov. Depositing organization: Cultivarium, Convergent Research. Publication: A scalable transposon mutagenesis system for non-model bacteria. Gilbert C, Leung J, Crits-Christoph A, Kang SC, Esmurria A, Fenn K, Brumwell SL, Martin-Moldes Z, Mendler K, Barnum TP, Nguyen M-A, Lee HH, Ostrov N. bioRxiv 2025.12.22.696024 10.64898/2025.12.22.696024.
Backbone
  Vector backbone: N/A
  Vector type: Synthetic Biology
Growth in bacteria
  Bacterial resistance: Chloramphenicol, 25 μg/mL
  Growth temperature: 37°C
  Growth strain: DH5alpha
  Copy number: High Copy
Gene/Insert
  Gene/Insert name: 14271_[Tn5]
  Species: Escherichia coli CFT073
  Mutation: N/A
  Cloning method: Other
Terms and licenses: Academic/Nonprofit Terms; Industry Terms: Not Available to Industry
How to cite: pGLU_116 was a gift from Nili Ostrov (Addgene plasmid # 225796 ; http://n2t.net/addgene:225796 ; RRID:Addgene_225796)
