[The description below was written by a language model from this plasmid's Addgene catalogue record and pLannotate feature annotations shown in this document.]
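Description:
pGLU_116 is a small (about 2.3 kb) synthetic biology plasmid deposited as one member of a variant library, recorded as RS421 library variant 14271. It was made for work on a scalable transposon mutagenesis system for non-model bacteria. No named backbone is given. The annotated sequence shows a minimal E. coli cloning vector: a high-copy ColE1/pUC-type origin of replication and a chloramphenicol acetyltransferase (cat) gene driven by its native cat promoter and followed by the phage lambda t0 terminator. The plasmid is therefore propagated in standard cloning strains such as DH5alpha under chloramphenicol selection.

The insert is listed as 14271_[Tn5], with Escherichia coli CFT073 given as the source species. The record does not explain what the variant number denotes or what sequence element is being varied. In the payload region the automated annotation identifies a single 19 bp hyperactive Tn5 mosaic end, the short sequence that Tn5 transposase recognises and binds when it assembles a transposition complex. Only one mosaic end is annotated, and no transposase gene, second end or cargo marker between ends appears in the feature table. The plasmid thus seems to carry a Tn5-associated library part rather than a complete, self-contained transposon delivery system. Much of the sequence around the mosaic end is unannotated and may contain the variant-specific element.

The short lac operator and lacZα fragments are probably remnants of the parental cloning vector and not functional parts. The specific role of this variant in the library is not stated beyond its identifier.
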