Features (pLannotate 1.2.2; 7 found; start..end, strand, type, name):
    185..203     +  misc_feature   Tn5 ME: hyperactive mosaic end for Tn5 transposase recognition (Reznikoff et al., 2004)
    379..394     -  protein_bind   lac operator (fragment): The lac repressor binds to the lac operator to inhibit transcription in E. coli. This inhibition can be relieved by adding lactose or isopropyl-β-D-thiogalactopyranoside (IPTG). lac repressor encoded by lacI
    545..1133    -  rep_origin     ori: high-copy-number ColE1/pMB1/pBR322/pUC origin of replication
   1266..1360    -  terminator     lambda t0 terminator: transcription terminator from phage lambda
   1384..2040    -  CDS            cat: CAT_ECOLX - Experimental evidence at protein level: Swiss-Prot protein existence level 1. This enzyme is an effector of chloramphenicol resistance in bacteria. From Escherichia coli. This protein is used as a marker in many commonly used cloning vectors, such as pACYC184.
   2041..2143    -  promoter       cat promoter: promoter of the E. coli cat gene encoding chloramphenicol acetyltransferase
   2218..2261    -  CDS            lacZα (fragment): LacZα fragment of β-galactosidase; lacZ fragment
>Addgene plasmid #225796 | pGLU_116 | addgene full sequence | sequence record 447051 | Addgene NGS Result
GTATCGCAGGTCTCATCATAGTTCAGCCTTCTGAATGCGTTAAAGAGGGTACAAATTCTGTCGAACTGGG
GTATACCCGCAATTATACCCACACAATGGGGTTGATGTGGGGGGAATCTGGTTGAGTTCGGTAGAATTGA
TTTGGAGGCAGAACGCTTAAATTGTGGCGTTCTGAAACGAAAAACTGTCTCTTATACACATCTGGGTCAC
GCGTAGGACGCGTCGAGTAGGGTGTTTATCGTACCCCACGCAACGTATGAGACCGTCAGACACGATCGAG
CATGCTAGTCGATATCGAGAAGGCTAGGTGGAGGCTCAGTGATGATAAGTCTGCGATGGTGGATGCATGT
GTCATGGTCATAGCTGTTTCCTGTGTGAAATTGTTATCCGCTCAGAGGGCACAATCCTATTCCGCGCTAT
CCGACAATCTCCAAGACATTAGGTGGAGTTCAGTTCGGCGTATGGCATATGTCGCTGGAAAGAACATGTG
AGCAAAAGGCCAGCAAAAGGCCAGGAACCGTAAAAAGGCCGCGTTGCTGGCGTTTTTCCATAGGCTCCGC
CCCCCTGACGAGCATCACAAAAATCGACGCTCAAGTCAGAGGTGGCGAAACCCGACAGGACTATAAAGAT
ACCAGGCGTTTCCCCCTGGAAGCTCCCTCGTGCGCTCTCCTGTTCCGACCCTGCCGCTTACCGGATACCT
GTCCGCCTTTCTCCCTTCGGGAAGCGTGGCGCTTTCTCATAGCTCACGCTGTAGGTATCTCAGTTCGGTG
TAGGTCGTTCGCTCCAAGCTGGGCTGTGTGCACGAACCCCCCGTTCAGCCCGACCGCTGCGCCTTATCCG
GTAACTATCGTCTTGAGTCCAACCCGGTAAGACACGACTTATCGCCACTGGCAGCAGCCACTGGTAACAG
GATTAGCAGAGCGAGGTATGTAGGCGGTGCTACAGAGTTCTTGAAGTGGTGGCCTAACTACGGCTACACT
AGAAGAACAGTATTTGGTATCTGCGCTCTGCTGAAGCCAGTTACCTTCGGAAAAAGAGTTGGTAGCTCTT
GATCCGGCAAACAAACCACCGCTGGTAGCGGTGGTTTTTTTGTTTGCAAGCAGCAGATTACGCGCAGAAA
AAAAGGATCTCAAGAAGATCCTTTGATCTTTTCTACGGGGTCTGACGCTCTATTCAACAAAGCCGCCGTC
CCGTCAAGTCAGCGTAAATGGGTAGGGGGCTTCAAATCGTCCCCCCATACGATATAAGTTGTTACTAGTG
CTTGGATTCTCACCAATAAAAAACGCCCGGCGGCAACCGAGCGTTCTGAACAAATCCAGATGGAGTTCTG
AGGTCATTACTGGATCTATCAACAGGAGTCCAAGCGAGCTCGATATCAAATTACGCCCCGCCCTGCCACT
CATCGCAGTACTGTTGTAATTCATTAAGCATTCTGCCGACATGGAAGCCATCACAAACGGCATGATGAAC
CTGAATCGCCAGCGGCATCAGCACCTTGTCGCCTTGCGTATAATATTTGCCCATGGTGAAAACGGGGGCG
AAGAAGTTGTCCATATTGGCCACGTTTAAATCAAAACTGGTGAAACTCACCCAGGGATTGGCTGAGACGA
AAAACATATTCTCAATAAACCCTTTAGGGAAATAGGCCAGGTTTTCACCGTAACACGCCACATCTTGCGA
ATATATGTGTAGAAACTGCCGGAAATCGTCGTGGTATTCACTCCAGAGCGATGAAAACGTTTCAGTTTGC
TCATGGAAAACGGTGTAACAAGGGTGAACACTATCCCATATCACCAGCTCACCGTCTTTCATTGCCATAC
GAAATTCCGGATGAGCATTCATCAGGCGGGCAAGAATGTGAATAAAGGCCGGATAAAACTTGTGCTTATT
TTTCTTTACGGTCTTTAAAAAGGCCGTAATATCCAGCTGAACGGTCTGGTTATAGGTACATTGAGCAACT
GACTGAAATGCCTCAAAATGTTCTTTACGATGCCATTGGGATATATCAACGGTGGTATATCCAGTGATTT
TTTTCTCCATTTTAGCTTCCTTAGCTCCTGAAAATCTCGATAACTCAAAAAATACGCCCGGTAGTGATCT
TATTTCATTATGGTGAAAGTTGGAACCTCTTACGTGCCGATCAACGTCTCATTGATACCTGAAACAAAAC
CCATCGTACGGCCAAGGAAGTCTCCAATAACTGTGATCCACCACAAGCGCCAGGGTTTTCCCAGTCACGA
CGTTGTAAAACGACGGCCAGTCATGCATAATCCGCACGCATCTGGAATAAGGAAGTGCCATTCCGCCTGA
CCT
